Addgene plasmid #61459: pEX-PK-hLC3∆G
Purpose: Express pHluorin-mKate2-hLC3∆G (PK-hLC3∆G), a negative control for pHluorin-mKate2-hLC3 (PK-hLC3), in mammalian cells for monitoring autophagy
Depositing lab: Isei Tanida. Publication: A Super-Ecliptic, pHluorin-mKate2, Tandem Fluorescent Protein-Tagged Human LC3 for the Monitoring of Mammalian Autophagy. Tanida I, Ueno T, Uchiyama Y. PLoS One. 2014 Oct 23;9(10):e110600. doi: 10.1371/journal.pone.0110600. eCollection 2014. PubMed 25340751.
Backbone
  Vector backbone: pCXN2/ pCAGGS
  Backbone size w/o insert (bp): 7000
  Total vector size (bp): 9000
  Vector type: Mammalian Expression
  Selectable markers: Neomycin (select with G418)
Growth in bacteria
  Bacterial resistance: Ampicillin, 100 μg/mL
  Growth temperature: 37°C
  Growth strain: DH5alpha
  Copy number: High Copy
Gene/Insert
  Gene/Insert name: PK-hLC3∆G (alt name: pHluorin-mKate2-hLC3∆G)
  Species: H. sapiens (human)
  Insert size (bp): 1900
  Entrez Gene: MAP1LC3B (a.k.a. ATG8F, LC3B, MAP1A/1BLC3, MAP1LC3B-a)
  Promoter: CAG
  Cloning method: Restriction Enzyme; 5′ cloning site NheI (not destroyed); 3′ cloning site SalI (destroyed during cloning)
  Sequencing primers: 5′ GGCTTCTGGCGTGTGACC; 3′ AGCCACCACCTTCTGATAG
Terms and licenses: Academic/Nonprofit Terms; Industry Terms: Not Available to Industry
Depositor comments: We thank Dr. James Edward Rothman for providing respective pHluorin.
How to cite: pEX-PK-hLC3∆G was a gift from Isei Tanida (Addgene plasmid # 61459 ; http://n2t.net/addgene:61459 ; RRID:Addgene_61459)
