[The description below was written by a language model from this plasmid's Addgene catalogue record.]
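Description:
pEX-PK-hLC3∆G is a mammalian expression plasmid of about 9 kb, built on the pCXN2/pCAGGS backbone (about 7 kb without insert). It is propagated in E. coli as a high-copy plasmid under ampicillin selection. It also carries a neomycin resistance marker, so transfected mammalian cells can be selected with G418, for example to derive stable lines. No feature table accompanies the record, so details such as the origin of replication and polyadenylation signals are not stated.

The roughly 1.9 kb insert, cloned between NheI and SalI sites (the SalI site was destroyed in cloning), is expressed from the CAG promoter, a strong composite promoter that gives robust constitutive expression in many mammalian cell types. It encodes a tandem fluorescent fusion of super-ecliptic pHluorin, mKate2 and human LC3 (MAP1LC3B). pHluorin is a pH-sensitive green fluorescent protein whose signal is quenched in acidic compartments, whereas the far-red mKate2 is comparatively acid-stable. In the parent PK-hLC3 reporter, this pairing allows neutral autophagosomes, which show both signals, to be distinguished from acidic autolysosomes, which are predominantly red.

The ∆G name indicates a mutant form of LC3. In general usage this denotes loss of the C-terminal glycine needed for lipid conjugation and autophagosomal membrane association, although the record does not spell out the mutation. The construct is therefore intended as a negative control alongside PK-hLC3 when monitoring autophagy in mammalian cells, helping to distinguish genuine autophagy-dependent signals from non-specific aggregation or background fluorescence.
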