>Addgene plasmid #61459 | pEX-PK-hLC3∆G | depositor partial sequence | sequence record 100029 | PK-hLC3∆G
ATGAGTAAAGGAGAAGAACTTTTCACTGGAGTTGTCCCAATTCTTGTTGAATTAGATGGTGATGTTAATG
GGCACAAATTTTCTGTCAGTGGAGAGGGTGAAGGTGATGCAACATACGGAAAACTTACCCTTAAATTTAT
TTGCACTACTGGAAAACTACCTGTTCCATGGCCAACACTTGTCACTACGTTAACTTATGGTGTTCAATGC
TTTTCAAGATACCCAGATCATATGAAACGGCATGACTTTTTCAAGAGTGCCATGCCCGAAGGTTACGTAC
AGGAAAGAACTATATTTTTCAAAGATGACGGGAACTACAAGACACGTGCTGAAGTCAAGTTTGAAGGTGA
TACCCTTGTTAATAGAATCGAGTTAAAAGGTATTGATTTTAAAGAAGATGGAAACATTCTTGGACACAAA
TTGGAATACAACTATAACGATCACCAGGTGTACATCATGGCAGACAAACAAAAGAATGGAATCAAAGCTA
ACTTCAAAATTAGACACAACATTGAAGATGGAGGCGTTCAACTAGCAGACCATTATCAACAAAATACTCC
AATTGGCGATGGGCCCGTCCTTTTACCAGACAACCATTACCTGTTTACAACTTCTACTCTTTCGAAAGAT
CCCAACGAAAAGAGAGACCACATGGTCCTTCTTGAGTTTGTAACAGCTGCTGGGATTACACATGGCATGG
ATGAACTATACAAAGGTGGAGGAGGTAGATCCATGGTGAGCGAGCTGATTAAGGAGAACATGCACATGAA
GCTGTACATGGAGGGCACCGTGAACAACCACCACTTCAAGTGCACATCCGAGGGCGAAGGCAAGCCCTAC
GAGGGCACCCAGACCATGAGAATCAAGGCGGTCGAGGGCGGCCCTCTCCCCTTCGCCTTCGACATCCTGG
CTACCAGCTTCATGTACGGCAGCAAAACCTTCATCAACCACACCCAGGGCATCCCCGACTTCTTTAAGCA
GTCCTTCCCCGAGGGCTTCACATGGGAGAGAGTCACCACATACGAAGACGGGGGCGTGCTGACCGCTACC
CAGGACACCAGCCTCCAGGACGGCTGCCTCATCTACAACGTCAAGATCAGAGGGGTGAACTTCCCATCCA
ACGGCCCTGTGATGCAGAAGAAAACACTCGGCTGGGAGGCCTCCACCGAGACCCTGTACCCCGCTGACGG
CGGCCTGGAAGGCAGAGCCGACATGGCCCTGAAGCTCGTGGGCGGGGGCCACCTGATCTGCAACTTGAAG
ACCACATACAGATCCAAGAAACCCGCTAAGAACCTCAAGATGCCCGGCGTCTACTATGTGGACAGAAGAC
TGGAAAGAATCAAGGAGGCCGACAAAGAGACCTACGTCGAGCAGCACGAGGTGGCTGTGGCCAGATACTG
CGACCTCCCTAGCAAACTGGGGCACAGAGGTGGAGGAGGTTCCGGACTCAGATCTATGCCGTCGGAGAAG
ACCTTCAAGCAGCGCCGCACCTTCGAACAAAGAGTAGAAGATGTCCGACTTATTCGAGAGCAGCATCCAA
CCAAAATCCCGGTGATAATAGAACGATACAAGGGTGAGAAGCAGCTTCCTGTTCTGGATAAAACAAAGTT
CCTTGTACCTGACCATGTCAACATGAGTGAGCTCATCAAGATAATTAGAAGGCGCTTACAGCTCAATGCT
AATCAGGCCTTCTTCCTGTTGGTGAACGGACACAGCATGGTCAGCGTCTCCACACCAATCTCAGAGGTGT
ATGAGAGTGAGAAAGATGAAGATGGATTCCTGTACATGGTCTACGCCTCCCAGGAGACGTTCATGAAATT
GTCAGTGTAA
