>Addgene plasmid #61459 | pEX-PK-hLC3∆G | addgene partial sequence | sequence record 101623 | pCAG-F 5'-GCAACGTGCTGGTTATTGTG-3'
ATGAGTAAAGGAGAAGAACTTTTCACTGGAGTTGTCCCAATTCTTGTTGAATTAGATGGTGATGTTAATG
GGCACAAATTTTCTGTCAGTGGAGAGGGTGAAGGTGATGCAACATACGGAAAACTTACCCTTAAATTTAT
TTGCACTACTGGAAAACTACCTGTTCCATGGCCAACACTTGTCACTACGTTAACTTATGGTGTTCAATGC
TTTTCAAGATACCCAGATCATATGAAACGGCATGACTTTTTCAAGAGTGCCATGCCCGAAGGTTACGTAC
AGGAAAGAACTATATTTTTCAAAGATGACGGGAACTACAAGACACGTGCTGAAGTCAAGTTTGAAGGTGA
TACCCTTGTTAATAGAATCGAGTTAAAAGGTATTGATTTTAAAGAAGATGGAAACATTCTTGGACACAAA
TTGGAATACAACTATAACGATCACCAGGTGTACATCATGGCAGACAAACAAAAGAATGGAATCAAAGCTA
ACTTCAAAATTAGACACAACATTGAAGATGGAGGCGTTCAACTAGCAGACCATTATCAACAAAATACTCC
AATTGGCGATGGGCCCGTCCTTTTACCAGACAACCATTACCTGTTTACAACTTCTACTCTTTCGAAAGAT
CCCAACGAAAAGAGAGACCACATGGTCCTTCTTGAGTTTGTAACAGCTGCTGGGATTACACATGGCATGG
ATGAACTATACAAAGGTGGAGGAGGTAGATCCATGGTGAGCGAGCTGATTAAGGAGAACATGCACATGAA
GCTGTACAT
