>Addgene plasmid #61459 | pEX-PK-hLC3∆G | addgene partial sequence | sequence record 101624 | Bglob-pA-R 5'-ttttggcagagggaaaaaga-3'
CGTGCTGACCGCTACCCAGGACACCAGCCTCCAGGACGGCTGCCTCATCTACAACGTCAAGATCAGAGGG
GTGAACTTCCCATCCAACGGCCCTGTGATGCAGAAGAAAACACTCGGCTGGGAGGCCTCCACCGAGACCC
TGTACCCCGCTGACGGCGGCCTGGAAGGCAGAGCCGACATGGCCCTGAAGCTCGTGGGCGGGGGCCACCT
GATCTGCAACTTGAAGACCACATACAGATCCAAGAAACCCGCTAAGAACCTCAAGATGCCCGGCGTCTAC
TATGTGGACAGAAGACTGGAAAGAATCAAGGAGGCCGACAAAGAGACCTACGTCGAGCAGCACGAGGTGG
CTGTGGCCAGATACTGCGACCTCCCTAGCAAACTGGGGCACAGAGGTGGAGGAGGTTCCGGACTCAGATC
TATGCCGTCGGAGAAGACCTTCAAGCAGCGCCGCACCTTCGAACAAAGAGTAGAAGATGTCCGACTTATT
CGAGAGCAGCATCCAACCAAAATCCCGGTGATAATAGAACGATACAAGGGTGAGAAGCAGCTTCCTGTTC
TGGATAAAACAAAGTTCCTTGTACCTGACCATGTCAACATGAGTGAGCTCATCAAGATAATTAGAAGGCG
CTTACAGCTCAATGCTAATCAGGCCTTCTTCCTGTTGGTGAACGGACACAGCATGGTCAGCGTCTCCACA
CCAATCTCAGAGGTGTATGAGAGTGAGAAAGATGAAGATGGATTCCTGTACATGGTCTACGCCTCCCAGG
AGACGTTCATGAAATTGTCAGTGTAAGTCGAGCCCGGGAGCTCAATTCACTCCTCAGGTGCAGGCTGCCT
ATCAGAAAGGTGGTGGCT
