>Addgene plasmid #61459 | pEX-PK-hLC3∆G | addgene partial sequence | sequence record 101626 | GFP-F 5'-GGTCCTTCTTGAGTTTGTAAC-3'
GGTGGAGGAGGTAGATCCATGGTGAGCGAGCTGATTAAGGAGAACATGCACATGAAGCTGTACATGGAGG
GCACCGTGAACAACCACCACTTCAAGTGCACATCCGAGGGCGAAGGCAAGCCCTACGAGGGCACCCAGAC
CATGAGAATCAAGGCGGTCGAGGGCGGCCCTCTCCCCTTCGCCTTCGACATCCTGGCTACCAGCTTCATG
TACGGCAGCAAAACCTTCATCAACCACACCCAGGGCATCCCCGACTTCTTTAAGCAGTCCTTCCCCGAGG
GCTTCACATGGGAGAGAGTCACCACATACGAAGACGGGGGCGTGCTGACCGCTACCCAGGACACCAGCCT
CCAGGACGGCTGCCTCATCTACAACGTCAAGATCAGAGGGGTGAACTTCCCATCCAACGGCCCTGTGATG
CAGAAGAAAACACTCGGCTGGGAGGCCTCCACCGAGACCCTGTACCCCGCTGACGGCGGCCTGGAAGGCA
GAGCCGACATGGCCCTGAAGCTCGTGGGCGGGGGCCACCTGATCTGCAACTTGAAGACCACATACAGATC
CAAGAAACCCGCTAAGAACCTCAAGATGCCCGGCGTCTACTATGTGGACAGAAGACTGGAAAGAATCAAG
GAGGCCGACAAAGAGACCTACGTCGAGCAGCACGAGGTGGCTGTGGCCAGATACTGCGACCTCCCTAGCA
AACTGGGGCACAGAGGTGGAGGAGGTTCCGGACTCAGATCTATGCCGTCGGAGAAGACCTTCAAGCAGCG
CCGCACCTTCGAACAAAGAGTAGAAGATGTCCGACTTATTCGAGAGCAGCAT
