LOCUS       Exported 7544 bp ds-DNA circular SYN 12-MAY-2021
DEFINITION  Express pHluorin-mKate2-hLC3∆G (PK-hLC3∆G), a negative control for
            pHluorin-mKate2-hLC3 (PK-hLC3), in mammalian cells for monitoring
            autophagy.
ACCESSION   .
VERSION     .
KEYWORDS    pEX-PK-hLC3∆G
SOURCE      synthetic DNA construct
  ORGANISM  synthetic DNA construct
REFERENCE   1 (bases 1 to 7544)
  AUTHORS   Tanida I, Ueno T, Uchiyama Y
  TITLE     A Super-Ecliptic, pHluorin-mKate2, Tandem Fluorescent Protein-Tagged
            Human LC3 for the Monitoring of Mammalian Autophagy.
  JOURNAL   PLoS One. 2014 Oct 23;9(10):e110600. doi:
            10.1371/journal.pone.0110600. eCollection 2014.
  PUBMED    25340751
REFERENCE   2 (bases 1 to 7544)
  AUTHORS   .
  TITLE     Direct Submission
  JOURNAL   Exported May 12, 2021 from SnapGene Server 1.1.58
            http://www.snapgene.com
FEATURES             Location/Qualifiers
     source          1..7544
                     /organism="synthetic DNA construct"
                     /mol_type="other DNA"
     enhancer        4..383
                     /label=CMV enhancer
                     /note="human cytomegalovirus immediate early enhancer"
     intron          654..1670
                     /label=chimeric intron
                     /note="chimera between introns from chicken beta-actin and
                     rabbit beta-globin"
     primer_bind     1594..1616
                     /label=pCAGGS-5
                     /note="Chimeric intron in CAG promoter, forward primer"
     primer_bind     1678..1697
                     /label=pCAG-F
                     /note="Rabbit beta-globin intron, for pCAG plasmids,
                     forward primer"
     CDS             1754..2467
                     /codon_start=1
                     /product="pH-sensitive mutant of green fluorescent protein
                     (Ng et al., 2002)"
                     /label=superecliptic pHluorin
                     /note="excited strongly by blue light at neutral pH but
                     minimally fluorescent at acidic pH"
                     /translation="MSKGEELFTGVVPILVELDGDVNGHKFSVSGEGEGDATYGKLTLK
                     FICTTGKLPVPWPTLVTTLTYGVQCFSRYPDHMKRHDFFKSAMPEGYVQERTIFFKDDG
                     NYKTRAEVKFEGDTLVNRIELKGIDFKEDGNILGHKLEYNYNDHQVYIMADKQKNGIKA
                     NFKIRHNIEDGGVQLADHYQQNTPIGDGPVLLPDNHYLFTTSTLSKDPNEKRDHMVLLE
                     FVTAAGITHGMDELYK"
     primer_bind     complement(1784..1812)
                     /label=GFP-R
                     /note="GFP, reverse primer. Does NOT anneal to EGFP"
     primer_bind     2407..2427
                     /label=GFP-F
                     /note="GFP, forward primer. Does NOT anneal to EGFP"
     CDS             2486..3181
                     /codon_start=1
                     /product="monomeric far-red fluorescent protein (Shcherbo
                     et al., 2009)"
                     /label=mKate2
                     /note="mammalian codon-optimized"
                     /translation="MVSELIKENMHMKLYMEGTVNNHHFKCTSEGEGKPYEGTQTMRIK
                     AVEGGPLPFAFDILATSFMYGSKTFINHTQGIPDFFKQSFPEGFTWERVTTYEDGGVLT
                     ATQDTSLQDGCLIYNVKIRGVNFPSNGPVMQKKTLGWEASTETLYPADGGLEGRADMAL
                     KLVGGGHLICNLKTTYRSKKPAKNLKMPGVYYVDRRLERIKEADKETYVEQHEVAVARY
                     CDLPSKLGHR"
     CDS             3209..3580
                     /codon_start=1
                     /gene="MAP1LC3B"
                     /product="human LC3 protein"
                     /label=LC3B
                     /note="Atg8 family member found on autophagosomes"
                     /translation="MPSEKTFKQRRTFEQRVEDVRLIREQHPTKIPVIIERYKGEKQLP
                     VLDKTKFLVPDHVNMSELIKIIRRRLQLNANQAFFLLVNGHSMVSVSTPISEVYESEKD
                     EDGFLYMVYASQETFMKLSV"
     primer_bind     complement(3683..3702)
                     /label=Bglob-pA-R
                     /note="Rabbit beta-globin polyA region, reverse primer"
     polyA_signal    3748..3803
                     /label=-beta-globin poly(A) signal
                     /note="rabbit beta-globin polyadenylation signal (Gil and
                     Proudfoot, 1987)"
     primer_bind     complement(3802..3821)
                     /label=rbglobpA-R
                     /note="Rabbit beta-globin polyA, reverse primer. Also
                     called rb-glob-pA-term-R"
     primer_bind     complement(4191..4210)
                     /label=RVprimer3
                     /note="pGL3 vector, forward primer"
     polyA_signal    4264..4312
                     /note="synthetic polyadenylation signal"
     CDS             4417..5277
                     /codon_start=1
                     /product="beta-lactamase"
                     /label=AmpR
                     /note="confers resistance to ampicillin, carbenicillin, and
                     related antibiotics"
                     /translation="MSIQHFRVALIPFFAAFCLPVFAHPETLVKVKDAEDQLGARVGYI
                     ELDLNSGKILESFRPEERFPMMSTFKVLLCGAVLSRIDAGQEQLGRRIHYSQNDLVEYS
                     PVTEKHLTDGMTVRELCSAAITMSDNTAANLLLTTIGGPKELTAFLHNMGDHVTRLDRW
                     EPELNEAIPNDERDTTMPVAMATTLRKLLTGELLTLASRQQLIDWMEADKVAGPLLRSA
                     LPAGWFIADKSGAGERGSRGIIAALGPDGKPSRIVVIYTTGSQATMDERNRQIAEIGAS
                     LIKHW"
     rep_origin      5477..6065
                     /direction=RIGHT
                     /label=ori
                     /note="high-copy-number ColE1/pMB1/pBR322/pUC origin of
                     replication"
     primer_bind     5966..5985
                     /label=pBR322ori-F
                     /note="pBR322 origin, forward primer"
     primer_bind     6219..6236
                     /label=L4440
                     /note="L4440 vector, forward primer"
     polyA_signal    6392..6440
                     /note="synthetic polyadenylation signal"
     CDS             complement(6465..7064)
                     /codon_start=1
                     /product="puromycin N-acetyltransferase"
                     /label=PuroR
                     /note="confers resistance to puromycin"
                     /translation="MTEYKPTVRLATRDDVPRAVRTLAAAFADYPATRHTVDPDRHIER
                     VTELQELFLTRVGLDIGKVWVADDGAAVAVWTTPESVEAGAVFAEIGPRMAELSGSRLA
                     AQQQMEGLLAPHRPKEPAWFLATVGVSPDHQGKGLGSAVVLPGVEAAERAGVPAFLETS
                     APRNLPFYERLGFTVTADVEVPEGPRTWCMTRKPGA"
     promoter        complement(7095..7452)
                     /label=SV40 promoter
                     /note="SV40 enhancer and early promoter"
     rep_origin      7109..7244
                     /label=SV40 ori
                     /note="SV40 origin of replication"
     primer_bind     complement(7163..7182)
                     /label=SV40pro-F
                     /note="SV40 promoter/origin, forward primer"
     primer_bind     7409..7429
                     /label=pBABE 3'
                     /note="SV40 enhancer, reverse primer for pBABE vectors"
ORIGIN
        1 gtcgacattg attattgact agttattaat agtaatcaat tacggggtca ttagttcata
       61 gcccatatat ggagttccgc gttacataac ttacggtaaa tggcccgcct ggctgaccgc
      121 ccaacgaccc ccgcccattg acgtcaataa tgacgtatgt tcccatagta acgccaatag
      181 ggactttcca ttgacgtcaa tgggtggagt atttacggta aactgcccac ttggcagtac
      241 atcaagtgta tcatatgcca agtacgcccc ctattgacgt caatgacggt aaatggcccg
      301 cctggcatta tgcccagtac atgaccttat gggactttcc tacttggcag tacatctacg
      361 tattagtcat cgctattacc atggtcgagg tgagccccac gttctgcttc actctcccca
      421 tctccccccc ctccccaccc ccaattttgt atttatttat tttttaatta ttttgtgcag
      481 cgatgggggc gggggggggg gcgccaggcg gggcggggcg gggcgagggg cggggcgggg
      541 cgaggcggag aggtgcggcg gcagccaatc agagcggcgc gctccgaaag tttcctttta
      601 tggcgaggcg gcggcggcgg cggccctata aaaagcgaag cgcgcggcgg gcgggagtcg
      661 ctgcgcgctg ccttcgcccc gtgccccgct ccgccgccgc ctcgcgccgc ccgccccggc
      721 tctgactgac cgcgttactc ccacaggtga gcgggcggga cggcccttct cctccgggct
      781 gtaattagcg cttggtttaa tgacggcttg tttcttttct gtggctgcgt gaaagccttg
      841 aggggctccg ggagggccct ttgtgcgggg ggagcggctc ggggggtgcg tgcgtgtgtg
      901 tgtgcgtggg gagcgccgcg tgcggctccg cgctgcccgg cggctgtgag cgctgcgggc
      961 gcggcgcggg gctttgtgcg ctccgcagtg tgcgcgaggg gagcgcggcc gggggcggtg
     1021 ccccgcggtg cggggggggc tgcgagggga acaaaggctg cgtgcggggt gtgtgcgtgg
     1081 gggggtgagc agggggtgtg ggcgcgtcgg tcgggctgca accccccctg cacccccctc
     1141 cccgagttgc tgagcacggc ccggcttcgg gtgcggggct ccgtacgggg cgtggcgcgg
     1201 ggctcgccgt gccgggcggg gggtggcggc aggtgggggt gccgggcggg gcggggccgc
     1261 ctcgggccgg ggagggctcg ggggaggggc gcggcggccc ccggagcgcc ggcggctgtc
     1321 gaggcgcggc gagccgcagc cattgccttt tatggtaatc gtgcgagagg gcgcagggac
     1381 ttcctttgtc ccaaatctgt gcggagccga aatctgggag gcgccgccgc accccctcta
     1441 gcgggcgcgg ggcgaagcgg tgcggcgccg gcaggaagga aatgggcggg gagggccttc
     1501 gtgcgtcgcc gcgccgccgt ccccttctcc ctctccagcc tcggggctgt ccgcgggggg
     1561 acggctgcct tcggggggga cggggcaggg cggggttcgg cttctggcgt gtgaccggcg
     1621 gctctagagc ctctgctaac catgttcatg ccttcttctt tttcctacag ctcctgggca
     1681 acgtgctggt tattgtgctg tctcatcatt ttggcaaaga attcttaagg gtaccgatat
     1741 cgctagcgcc accatgagta aaggagaaga acttttcact ggagttgtcc caattcttgt
     1801 tgaattagat ggtgatgtta atgggcacaa attttctgtc agtggagagg gtgaaggtga
     1861 tgcaacatac ggaaaactta cccttaaatt tatttgcact actggaaaac tacctgttcc
     1921 atggccaaca cttgtcacta cgttaactta tggtgttcaa tgcttttcaa gatacccaga
     1981 tcatatgaaa cggcatgact ttttcaagag tgccatgccc gaaggttacg tacaggaaag
     2041 aactatattt ttcaaagatg acgggaacta caagacacgt gctgaagtca agtttgaagg
     2101 tgataccctt gttaatagaa tcgagttaaa aggtattgat tttaaagaag atggaaacat
     2161 tcttggacac aaattggaat acaactataa cgatcaccag gtgtacatca tggcagacaa
     2221 acaaaagaat ggaatcaaag ctaacttcaa aattagacac aacattgaag atggaggcgt
     2281 tcaactagca gaccattatc aacaaaatac tccaattggc gatgggcccg tccttttacc
     2341 agacaaccat tacctgttta caacttctac tctttcgaaa gatcccaacg aaaagagaga
     2401 ccacatggtc cttcttgagt ttgtaacagc tgctgggatt acacatggca tggatgaact
     2461 atacaaaggt ggaggaggta gatccatggt gagcgagctg attaaggaga acatgcacat
     2521 gaagctgtac atggagggca ccgtgaacaa ccaccacttc aagtgcacat ccgagggcga
     2581 aggcaagccc tacgagggca cccagaccat gagaatcaag gcggtcgagg gcggccctct
     2641 ccccttcgcc ttcgacatcc tggctaccag cttcatgtac ggcagcaaaa ccttcatcaa
     2701 ccacacccag ggcatccccg acttctttaa gcagtccttc cccgagggct tcacatggga
     2761 gagagtcacc acatacgaag acgggggcgt gctgaccgct acccaggaca ccagcctcca
     2821 ggacggctgc ctcatctaca acgtcaagat cagaggggtg aacttcccat ccaacggccc
     2881 tgtgatgcag aagaaaacac tcggctggga ggcctccacc gagaccctgt accccgctga
     2941 cggcggcctg gaaggcagag ccgacatggc cctgaagctc gtgggcgggg gccacctgat
     3001 ctgcaacttg aagaccacat acagatccaa gaaacccgct aagaacctca agatgcccgg
     3061 cgtctactat gtggacagaa gactggaaag aatcaaggag gccgacaaag agacctacgt
     3121 cgagcagcac gaggtggctg tggccagata ctgcgacctc cctagcaaac tggggcacag
     3181 aggtggagga ggttccggac tcagatctat gccgtcggag aagaccttca agcagcgccg
     3241 caccttcgaa caaagagtag aagatgtccg acttattcga gagcagcatc caaccaaaat
     3301 cccggtgata atagaacgat acaagggtga gaagcagctt cctgttctgg ataaaacaaa
     3361 gttccttgta cctgaccatg tcaacatgag tgagctcatc aagataatta gaaggcgctt
     3421 acagctcaat gctaatcagg ccttcttcct gttggtgaac ggacacagca tggtcagcgt
     3481 ctccacacca atctcagagg tgtatgagag tgagaaagat gaagatggat tcctgtacat
     3541 ggtctacgcc tcccaggaga cgttcatgaa attgtcagtg taagtcgagc ccgggagctc
     3601 aattcactcc tcaggtgcag gctgcctatc agaaggtggt ggctggtgtg gccaatgccc
     3661 tggctcacaa ataccactga gatctttttc cctctgccaa aaattatggg gacatcatga
     3721 agccccttga gcatctgact tctggctaat aaaggaaatt tattttcatt gcaatagtgt
     3781 gttggaattt tttgtgtctc tcactcggaa ggacatatgg gagggcaaat catttaaaac
     3841 atcagaatga gtatttggtt tagagtttgg caacatatgc ccatatgctg gctgccatga
     3901 acaaaggttg gctataaaga ggtcatcagt atatgaaaca gccccctgct gtccattcct
     3961 tattccatag aaaagccttg acttgaggtt agattttttt tatattttgt tttgtgttat
     4021 ttttttcttt aacatcccta aaattttcct tacatgtttt actagccaga tttttcctcc
     4081 tctcctgact actcccagtc atagctgtcc ctcttctctt atggagatcc ctcgacctgc
     4141 agcccaagct tggccgccga ggccatgttc tggcacctgc acttgcactg gggacagcct
     4201 attttgctag tttgttttgt ttcgttttgt tttgatggag agcgtatgtt agtactatcg
     4261 attcacacaa aaaaccaaca cacagatgta atgaaaataa agatatttta ttgcggcctg
     4321 tccaatacct cccgtacctt aatattactt acttatcctt gagagacgta ctagtaaccc
     4381 tgataaatgc ttcaataata ttgaaaaagg acgagtatga gcatccaaca ttttcgtgtc
     4441 gcactcattc ccttctttgc ggcattttgc ttgcctgttt ttgcacaccc cgaaacgctg
     4501 gtgaaagtaa aagatgctga agatcaactg ggtgcaagag tgggctatat cgaactggat
     4561 ctcaatagcg gcaagatcct tgagtctttc cgccccgaag aacgattccc gatgatgagc
     4621 actttcaaag tactgctatg tggcgcggtg ttgtcccgta tagacgccgg gcaagagcag
     4681 cttggtcgcc gtatacacta ctcacaaaac gacttggttg agtactcgcc ggtcacggaa
     4741 aagcatctta cggatggcat gacggtaaga gaattgtgta gtgctgccat taccatgagc
     4801 gacaacaccg cggccaactt acttctgaca acgatcggag gccctaagga gctgactgca
     4861 tttcttcata atatgggtga tcatgtgacc cggcttgacc gctgggaacc agagttgaac
     4921 gaagccatac cgaacgacga gcgtgatacc acgatgccag tagcaatggc cacaactctt
     4981 cggaaactac tcactggcga acttcttact ctagcatcac gacagcagct catagactgg
     5041 atggaggcgg acaaagtagc aggaccactt cttcgctcgg ccctccctgc tggctggttc
     5101 attgctgaca aatcgggggc cggtgaacgc ggctctcgcg gcatcattgc tgcgctgggg
     5161 cctgatggta agccctcacg aatcgtagtg atctacacga cggggagtca ggccactatg
     5221 gacgaacgaa ataggcagat cgctgagatc ggtgcctcac tgatcaagca ctggtaacca
     5281 ctgcagtggt ttagcatttg cggccgctgt cagaccaagt ttactcatat atactttaga
     5341 ttgatttaaa acttcatttt taatttaaaa ggatctaggt gaagatcctt tttgataatc
     5401 tcatgaccaa aatcccttaa cgtgagtttt cgttccactg agcgtcagac cccgtagaaa
     5461 agatcaaagg atcttcttga gatccttttt ttctgcgcgt aatctgctgc ttgcaaacaa
     5521 aaaaaccacc gctaccagcg gtggtttgtt tgccggatca agagctacca actctttttc
     5581 cgaaggtaac tggcttcagc agagcgcaga taccaaatac tgttcttcta gtgtagccgt
     5641 agttaggcca ccacttcaag aactctgtag caccgcctac atacctcgct ctgctaatcc
     5701 tgttaccagt ggctgctgcc agtggcgata agtcgtgtct taccgggttg gactcaagac
     5761 gatagttacc ggataaggcg cagcggtcgg gctgaacggg gggttcgtgc acacagccca
     5821 gcttggagcg aacgacctac accgaactga gatacctaca gcgtgagcta tgagaaagcg
     5881 ccacgcttcc cgaagggaga aaggcggaca ggtatccggt aagcggcagg gtcggaacag
     5941 gagagcgcac gagggagctt ccagggggaa acgcctggta tctttatagt cctgtcgggt
     6001 ttcgccacct ctgacttgag cgtcgatttt tgtgatgctc gtcagggggg cggagcctat
     6061 ggaaaaacgc cagcaacgcg gcctttttac ggttcctggc cttttgctgg ccttttgctc
     6121 acatgttctt tcctgcgtta tcccctgatt ctgtggataa ccgtattacc gcctttgagt
     6181 gagctgatac cgctcgccgc agccgaacga ccgagcgcag cgagtcagtg agcgaggaag
     6241 cggaagagcg ctgccggcac ctgtcctacg agttgcatga taaagaagac agtcataagt
     6301 gcggcgacga tagtcatgcc ccgcgcccac cggaaggagc tgactgggtt gaaggctctc
     6361 aagggcatcg gtcgacagca tctagttcga acacacaaaa aaccaacaca cagatgtaat
     6421 gaaaataaag atattttatt gcggccatga ccggttctag atcattaggc gccaggtttt
     6481 cgtgtcatac accaggtcct aggtccctcg ggcacctcga catcggcggt cacggtgaag
     6541 cccaggcgct cgtagaatgg aaggtttctt ggtgcgcttg tttcgagaaa ggcgggcaca
     6601 ccggcgcgtt cggcggcctc tacgccgggc aacacgacgg cgctgcccaa gcccttgccc
     6661 tggtggtcgg ggctcactcc tacagtggcc agaaaccagg caggctcctt gggacgatgg
     6721 ggggcaagca ggccctccat ttgctgctgg gcggccaggc ggctgccgct cagctcggcc
     6781 attcgggggc cgatctcggc gaacacggcg ccggcctcaa cgctctcggg ggtagtccac
     6841 acggccacgg ccgcgccgtc gtcggctacc cacaccttgc cgatgtccag cccgacgcgg
     6901 gtcaggaaca gctcctgcaa ctctgtcaca cgctcgatgt gccggtcggg gtccacggtg
     6961 tgccgggtag cggggtagtc ggcgaaagcg gcggccagag tgcggacggc gcggggcaca
     7021 tcatcgcgag tggccaggcg cacggtaggc ttgtactcgg tcatggtggc gctagtgtca
     7081 gaagaatcga gctttttgca aaagcctagg cctccaaaaa agcctcctca ctacttctgg
     7141 aatagctcag aggcagaggc ggcctcggcc tctgcataaa taaaaaaaat tagtcagcca
     7201 tggggcggag aatgggcgga actgggcgga gttaggggcg ggatgggcgg agttaggggc
     7261 gggactatgg ttgctgacta attgagatgc atgctttgca tacttctgcc tgctggggag
     7321 cctggggact ttccacacct ggttgctgac taattgagat gcatgctttg catacttctg
     7381 cctgctgggg agcctgggga ctttccacac cctaactgac acacattcca cagctggttc
     7441 tttccgcctc agaaggtagc taaccaagtt cctctttcag aggttatttc aggccatggt
     7501 gctgcgcaga tcagcggaag agcgcccaat acgcaaacgg atcc
//
